Addgene plasmid #109874: pHH0103_SUB1_PC4
Purpose: Protein expression and purification of SUB1_PC4
Depositing lab: Sachdev Sidhu. Depositing organization: University of Toronto. Publication: Large-scale survey and database of high affinity ligands for peptide recognition modules. Teyra J, Kelil A, Jain S, Helmy M, Jajodia R, Hooda Y, Gu J, D'Cruz AA, Nicholson SE, Min J, Sudol M, Kim PM, Bader GD, Sidhu SS. Mol Syst Biol. 2020 Dec;16(12):e9310. doi: 10.15252/msb.20199310. PubMed 33438817.
Backbone
  Vector backbone: pHH0103
  Vector type: Bacterial Expression
Growth in bacteria
  Bacterial resistance: Ampicillin, 100 μg/mL
  Growth temperature: 37°C
  Growth strain: DH5alpha
  Copy number: Low Copy
Gene/Insert
  Gene/Insert name: SUB1_PC4
  Species: H. sapiens (human)
  Entrez Gene: SUB1 (a.k.a. P15, PC4, p14)
  Cloning method: Restriction Enzyme; 5′ cloning site Sfi1 (unknown if destroyed); 3′ cloning site Not1 (unknown if destroyed)
Terms and licenses: Academic/Nonprofit Terms; Industry Terms: Not Available to Industry
How to cite: pHH0103_SUB1_PC4 was a gift from Sachdev Sidhu (Addgene plasmid # 109874 ; http://n2t.net/addgene:109874 ; RRID:Addgene_109874)
