[The description below was written by a language model from this plasmid's Addgene catalogue record and pLannotate feature annotations shown in this document.]
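Description:
pHH0103_SUB1_PC4 is a roughly 7 kb bacterial expression plasmid built on the pHH0103 backbone for producing and purifying a domain of human SUB1, also known as PC4, in E. coli. It replicates from a ColE1/pBR322-type origin and is selected with ampicillin through the β-lactamase gene and its native promoter. The catalogue lists it as low copy. The annotation shows only fragments of rop, interrupted by an f1 phage origin, together with the pBR322 bom region.

The expression cassette is driven by the strong hybrid tac promoter followed by a lac operator. A plasmid-borne lacI gene under the lacIq promoter supplies abundant repressor, so transcription stays off until it is induced with IPTG. The open reading frame begins with a 6xHis tag, continues into Schistosoma japonicum glutathione S-transferase, and ends with the insert, giving a His-GST fusion that can be captured on either nickel or glutathione resin. The insert was cloned between SfiI and NotI sites. It is annotated as a fragment of SUB1 about 210 nt long, which is consistent with an isolated PC4 domain rather than the full-length coactivator, although the record does not give the exact boundaries.

Downstream lie an fd phage terminator, fragments of M13 gene III, and remnants of the tetracycline resistance gene and its promoter. The gene III fragments and the f1 origin suggest that the backbone derives from a phagemid, but no display function is described for this construct. The associated publication surveys high-affinity ligands for peptide recognition modules, so the purified fusion protein was probably used as a target in binding selections, though the record states only expression and purification.
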