Features (pLannotate 1.2.2; 21 found; start..end, strand, type, name):
      1..29      +  promoter       tac promoter: strong E. coli promoter; hybrid between the trp and lac UV5 promoters
     37..53      +  protein_bind   lac operator: The lac repressor binds to the lac operator to inhibit transcription in E. coli. This inhibition can be relieved by adding lactose or isopropyl-β-D-thiogalactopyranoside (IPTG). lac repressor encoded by lacI
    138..155     +  CDS            6xHis: 6xHis affinity tag
    171..824     +  CDS            GST26_SCHJA: Experimental evidence at protein level: Swiss-Prot protein existence level 1. GST isoenzymes appear to play a central role in the parasite detoxification system. Other functions are also suspected including a role in increasing the solubility of haematin in the parasite gut. From Schistosoma japonicum (Blood fluke).
    903..1115    +  CDS            SUB1 (fragment): TCP4_HUMAN - Also known as PC4, RPO2TC1. Experimental evidence at protein level: Swiss-Prot protein existence level 1. General coactivator that functions cooperatively with TAFs and mediates functional interactions between upstream activators and the general transcriptional machinery. May be involved in stabilizing the multiprotein transcription complex. Binds single-stranded DNA. Also binds, in vitro, non-specifically to double-stranded DNA (ds DNA). From Homo sapiens (Human).
   1204..1251    +  terminator     fd terminator (sequence withheld): central terminator from bacteriophage fd (Otsuka and Kunisawa, 1982)
   1256..1468    +  CDS            M13 gene III (fragment) (sequence partly withheld): pIII; III; minor coat protein
   1483..1953    +  CDS            M13 gene III (fragment) (sequence partly withheld): pIII; III; minor coat protein
   1975..2045    +  CDS            TcR (fragment): tetracycline efflux protein; tet; confers resistance to tetracycline
   2287..2667    -  CDS            YPB1_ECOLX: Protein predicted: Swiss-Prot protein existence level 4. From Escherichia coli.
   2684..2835    +  CDS            rop (fragment): Rop protein, which maintains plasmids at low copy number; rop
   2871..3299    -  rep_origin     f1 ori (sequence partly withheld): f1 bacteriophage origin of replication; arrow indicates direction of (+) strand synthesis
   3308..3347    +  CDS            rop (fragment): Rop protein, which maintains plasmids at low copy number; rop
   3449..3589    +  misc_feature   bom: basis of mobility region from pBR322
   3775..4362    -  rep_origin     ori: high-copy-number ColE1/pMB1/pBR322/pUC origin of replication
   4533..5393    -  CDS            AmpR: β-lactamase; bla; confers resistance to ampicillin, carbenicillin, and related antibiotics
   5394..5498    -  promoter       AmpR promoter: bla
   5607..5684    +  promoter       lacIq promoter: lacI (mutant); In the lacIq allele, a single base change in the promoter boosts expression of the lacI gene about 10-fold.
   5685..6767    +  CDS            lacI: lac repressor; lacI; The lac repressor binds to the lac operator to inhibit transcription in E. coli. This inhibition can be relieved by adding lactose or isopropyl-β-D-thiogalactopyranoside (IPTG).
   6780..6801    +  protein_bind   CAP binding site: CAP binding activates transcription in the presence of cAMP. E. coli catabolite activator protein
   6820..6837    +  promoter       tet promoter (fragment): E. coli promoter for tetracycline efflux protein gene
>Addgene plasmid #109874 | pHH0103_SUB1_PC4 | addgene full sequence | sequence record 315910 | Addgene NGS Result
TTGACAATTAATCATCGGCTCGTATAATGTGTGGAATTGTGAGCGGATAACAATTTCACACAGGAAACAG
CCAGTCCGTTTAGGTGTTTTCACGAGCACTTCACCAACAAGGACCATAGATTATGAAAATCGAAGAACAC
CATCACCATCACCATTCCAGCGGTAAGCTTATGTCCCCTATACTAGGTTATTGGAAAATTAAGGGCCTTG
TGCAACCCACTCGACTTCTTTTGGAATATCTTGAAGAAAAATATGAAGAGCATTTGTATGAGCGCGATGA
AGGTGATAAATGGCGAAACAAAAAGTTTGAATTGGGTTTGGAGTTTCCCAATCTTCCTTATTATATTGAT
GGTGATGTTAAATTAACACAGTCTATGGCCATCATACGTTATATAGCTGACAAGCACAACATGTTGGGTG
GTTGTCCAAAAGAGCGTGCAGAGATTTCAATGCTTGAAGGAGCGGTTTTGGATATTAGATACGGTGTTTC
GAGAATTGCATATAGTAAAGACTTTGAAACTCTCAAAGTTGATTTTCTTAGCAAGCTACCTGAAATGCTG
AAAATGTTCGAAGATCGTTTATGTCATAAAACATATTTAAATGGTGATCATGTAACCCATCCTGACTTCA
TGTTGTATGACGCTCTTGATGTTGTTTTATACATGGACCCAATGTGCCTGGATGCGTTCCCAAAATTAGT
TTGTTTTAAAAAACGTATTGAAGCTATCCCACAAATTGATAAGTACTTGAAATCCAGCAAGTATATAGCA
TGGCCTTTGCAGGGCTGGCAAGCCACGTTTGGTGGTGGCGACCATCCTCCAAAATCGGATCTGGAAGTTC
TGTTCCAGGGGCCCCTGTCCAGCGGTCTGGTTCCGCGTGGTTCCGGTACCGCGGCCCAGCCGGCCTCCCG
TGATGACAACATGTTTCAGATTGGCAAAATGCGTTATGTGAGCGTTCGCGATTTCAAAGGCAAGGTCCTG
ATTGATATCCGTGAATACTGGATGGACCCGGAAGGCGAAATGAAACCGGGCCGCAAGGGTATCAGCCTGA
ATCCGGAACAGTGGTCTCAACTGAAAGAACAAATTAGTGATATCGATGACGCGGTTCGCAAGCTGGCGGC
CGCATAATAAACCGATACAATTAATCTAGATGCATTCGCGAGGTACCGCGGCCCAGCCGGCCTTTTTTGC
GGCCGCATA
[142 nt withheld, positions 1200-1341]
C
[98 nt withheld, positions 1343-1440]
AGTTTGTACTGGTGACGAAACTCAGTGTCTAGCTAGAGTGGC
[149 nt withheld, positions 1483-1631]
T
[41 nt withheld, positions 1633-1673]
T
[62 nt withheld, positions 1675-1736]
A
[35 nt withheld, positions 1738-1772]
CCTCCCTCAATCGGTTGAATGTCGCCCTTTTGTCTTTGGCGCTGGTAAACCATATGAA
[86 nt withheld, positions 1831-1916]
T
[54 nt withheld, positions 1918-1971]
CTAGCGCCGCCCTATACCTTGTCTGCCTCCCCGCGTTGCGTCGCGGTGCATGGAGCCGGGCCACCTCGAC
CTGAATGGAAGCCGGCGGCACCTCGCTAACGGATTCACCACTCCAAGAATTGGAGCCAATCAATTCTTGC
GGAGAACTGTGAATGCGCAAACCAACCCTTGGCAGAACATATCCATCGCGTCCGCCATCTCCAGCAGCCG
CACGCGGCGCATCTCGGGCAGCGTTGGGTCCTGGCCACGGGTGCGCATGATCGTGCTCCTGTCGTTGAGG
ACCCGGCTAGGCTGGCGGGGTTGCCTTACTGGTTAGCAGAATGAATCACCGATACGCGAGCGAACGTGAA
GCGACTGCTGCTGCAAAACGTCTGCGACCTGAGCAACAACATGAATGGTCTTCGGTTTCCGTGTTTCGTA
AAGTCTGGAAACGCGGAAGTCAGCGCCCTGCACCATTATGTTCCGGATCTGCATCGCAGGATGCTGCTGG
CTACCCTGTGGAACACCTACATCTGTATTAACGAAGCGCTGGCATTGACCCTGAGTGATTTTTCTCTGGT
CCCGCCGCATCCATACCGCCAGTTGTTTACCCTCACAACGTTCCAGTAACCGGGCATGTTCATCATCAGT
AACCCGTATCGTGAGCATCCTCTCTCGTTTCATCGGTATCATTACCCCCATGAACAGAAATCCCCCTTAC
ACGGAGGCATCAGTGACCAAACAGGAAAAAACCGCCCTTAACATGGCCCGCTTTATCAGAAGCCAGACAT
TAACGCTTCTGGAGAAACTCAACGAGCTGGACGCGGATGAACAGGCAGACATCTGTGAATCGCTTCACGA
CCACGCTGATGAGCTTTACCGCAGGATCCGCGAAATTGTAAGCGTTAATATTTTGTTAAAATTCGCGTTA
AATTTTTGTTAAATCAGCTCATTTTTTAACCAATAGGCCGAAATCGGCAAAATCCCTTATAAATCAAAAG
AATAGACCGAGATAGGGT
[37 nt withheld, positions 2970-3006]
AAAGAACGTGGACTCCAACGTCAAAGG
[49 nt withheld, positions 3034-3082]
T
[91 nt withheld, positions 3084-3174]
G
[124 nt withheld, positions 3176-3299]
CGCGGATCCTGCCTCGCGCGTTTCGGTGATGACGGTGAAAACCTCTGACACATGCAGCTCCCGGAGACGG
TCACAGCTTGTCTGTAAGCGGATGCCGGGAGCAGACAAGCCCGTCAGGGCGCGTCAGCGGGTGTTGGCGG
GTGTCGGGGCGCAGCCATGACCCAGTCACGTAGCGATAGCGGAGTGTATACTGGCTTAACTATGCGGCAT
CAGAGCAGATTGTACTGAGAGTGCACCATATGCGGTGTGAAATACCGCACAGATGCGTAAGGAGAAAATA
CCGCATCAGGCGCTCTTCCGCTTCCTCGCTCACTGACTCGCTGCGCTCGGTCGTTCGGCTGCGGCGAGCG
GTATCAGCTCACTCAAAGGCGGTAATACGGTTATCCACAGAATCAGGGGATAACGCAGGAAAGAACATGT
GAGCAAAAGGCCAGCAAAAGGCCAGGAACCGTAAAAAGGCCGCGTTGCTGGCGTTTTTCCATAGGCTCCG
CCCCCCTGACGAGCATCACAAAAATCGACGCTCAAGTCAGAGGTGGCGAAACCCGACAGGACTATAAAGA
TACCAGGGTTTCCCCCTGGAAGCTCCCTCGTGCGCTCTCCTGTTCCGACCCTGCCGCTTACCGGATACCT
GTCCGCCTTTCTCCCTTCGGGAAGCGTGGCGCTTTCTCATAGCTCACGCTGTAGGTATCTCAGTTCGGTG
TAGGTCGTTCGCTCCAAGCTGGGCTGTGTGCACGAACCCCCCGTTCAGCCCGACCGCTGCGCCTTATCCG
GTAACTATCGTCTTGAGTCCAACCCGGTAAGACACGACTTATCGCCACTGGCAGCAGCCACTGGTAACAG
GATTAGCAGAGCGAGGTATGTAGGCGGTGCTACAGAGTTCTTGAAGTGGTGGCCTAACTACGGCTACACT
AGAAGGACAGTATTTGGTATCTGCGCTCTGCTGAAGCCAGTTACCTTCGGAAAAAGAGTTGGTAGCTCTT
GATCCGGCAAACAAACCACCGCTGGTAGCGGTGGTTTTTTTGTTTGCAAGCAGCAGATTACGCGCAGAAA
AAAAGGATCTCAAGAAGATCCTTTGATCTTTTCTACGGGGTCTGACGCTCAGTGGAACGAAAACTCACGT
TAAGGGATTTTGGTCATGAGATTATCAAAAAGGATCTTCACCTAGATCCTTTTAAATTAAAAATGAAGTT
TTAAATCAATCTAAAGTATATATGAGTAAACTTGGTCTGACAGTTACCAATGCTTAATCAGTGAGGCACC
TATCTCAGCGATCTGTCTATTTCGTTCATCCATAGTTGCCTGACTCCCCGTCGTGTAGATAACTACGATA
CGGGAGGGCTTACCATCTGGCCCCAGTGCTGCAATGATACCGCGAGACCCACGCTCACCGGCTCCAGATT
TATCAGCAATAAACCAGCCAGCCGGAAGGGCCGAGCGCAGAAGTGGTCCTGCAACTTTATCCGCCTCCAT
CCAGTCTATTAATTGTTGCCGGGAAGCTAGAGTAAGTAGTTCGCCAGTTAATAGTTTGCGCAACGTTGTT
GCCATTGCTGCAGGCATCGTGGTGTCACGCTCGTCGTTTGGTATGGCTTCATTCAGCTCCGGTTCCCAAC
GATCAAGGCGAGTTACATGATCCCCCATGTTGTGCAAAAAAGCGGTTAGCTCCTTCGGTCCTCCGATCGT
TGTCAGAAGTAAGTTGGCCGCAGTGTTATCACTCATGGTTATGGCAGCACTGCATAATTCTCTTACTGTC
ATGCCATCCGTAAGATGCTTTTCTGTGACTGGTGAGTACTCAACCAAGTCATTCTGAGAATAGTGTATGC
GGCGACCGAGTTGCTCTTGCCCGGCGTCAACACGGGATAATACCGCGCCACATAGCAGAACTTTAAAAGT
GCTCATCATTGGAAAACGTTCTTCGGGGCGAAAACTCTCAAGGATCTTACCGCTGTTGAGATCCAGTTCG
ATGTAACCCACTCGTGCACCCAACTGATCTTCAGCATCTTTTACTTTCACCAGCGTTTCTGGGTGAGCAA
AAACAGGAAGGCAAAATGCCGCAAAAAAGGGAATAAGGGCGACACGGAAATGTTGAATACTCATACTCTT
CCTTTTTCAATATTATTGAAGCATTTATCAGGGTTATTGTCTCATGAGCGGATACATATTTGAATGTATT
TAGAAAAATAAACAAATAGGGGTTCCGCGCACATTTCCCCGAAAAGTGCCACCTGACGTCTAAGAAACCA
TTATTATCATGACATTAACCTATAAAAATAGGCGTATCACGAGGCCCTTTCGTCTTCAAGAATTCCCGAC
ACCATCGAATGGTGCAAAACCTTTCGCGGTATGGCATGATAGCGCCCGGAAGAGAGTCAATTCAGGGTGG
TGAATGTGAAACCAGTAACGTTATACGATGTCGCAGAGTATGCCGGTGTCTCTTATCAGACCGTTTCCCG
CGTGGTGAACCAGGCCAGCCACGTTTCTGCGAAAACGCGGGAAAAAGTGGAAGCGGCGATGGCGGAGCTG
AATTACATTCCCAACCGCGTGGCACAACAACTGGCGGGCAAACAGTCGTTGCTGATTGGCGTTGCCACCT
CCAGTCTGGCCCTGCACGCGCCGTCGCAAATTGTCGCGGCGATTAAATCTCGCGCCGATCAACTGGGTGC
CAGCGTGGTGGTGTCGATGGTAGAACGAAGCGGCGTCGAAGCCTGTAAAGCGGCGGTGCACAATCTTCTC
GCGCAACGCGTCAGTGGGCTGATCATTAACTATCCGCTGGATGACCAGGATGCCATTGCTGTGGAAGCTG
CCTGCACTAATGTTCCGGCGTTATTTCTTGATGTCTCTGACCAGACACCCATCAACAGTATTATTTTCTC
CCATGAAGACGGTACGCGACTGGGCGTGGAGCATCTGGTCGCATTGGGTCACCAGCAAATCGCGCTGTTA
GCGGGCCCATTAAGTTCTGTCTCGGCGCGTCTGCGTCTGGCTGGCTGGCATAAATATCTCACTCGCAATC
AAATTCAGCCGATAGCGGAACGGGAAGGCGACTGGAGTGCCATGTCCGGTTTTCAACAAACCATGCAAAT
GCTGAATGAGGGCATCGTTCCCACTGCGATGCTGGTTGCCAACGATCAGATGGCGCTGGGCGCAATGCGC
GCCATTACCGAGTCCGGGCTGCGCGTTGGTGCGGATATCTCGGTAGTGGGATACGACGATACCGAAGACA
GCTCATGTTATATCCCGCCGTTAACCACCATCAAACAGGATTTTCGCCTGCTGGGGCAAACCAGCGTGGA
CCGCTTGCTGCAACTCTCTCAGGGCCAGGCGGTGAAGGGCAATCAGCTGTTGCCCGTCTCACTGGTGAAA
AGAAAAACCACCCTGGCGCCCAATACGCAAACCGCCTCTCCCCGCGCGTTGGCCGATTCATTAATGCAGC
TGGCACGACAGGTTTCCCGACTGGAAAGCGGGCAGTGAGCGCAACGCAATTAATGTAAGTTAGCTCACTC
ATTAGGCACAATTCTCATGTTTGACAGCTTATCATCGACTGCACGGTGCACCAATGCTTCTGGCGTCAGG
CAGCCATCGGAAGCTGTGGTATGGCTGTGCAGGTCGTAAATCACTGCATAATTCGTGTCGCTCAAGGCGC
ACTCCCGTTCTGGATAATGTTTTTTGCGCCGACATCATAACGGTTCTGGCAAATATTCTGAAATGAGCTG
