>Addgene plasmid #109874 | pHH0103_SUB1_PC4 | depositor partial sequence | sequence record 206826 | pHH0103_SUB1_PC4 sequence 231 bps
GGCCCAGCCGGCCTCCCGTGATGACAACATGTTTCAGATTGGCAAAATGCGTTATGTGAGCGTTCGCGAT
TTCAAAGGCAAGGTCCTGATTGATATCCGTGAATACTGGATGGACCCGGAAGGCGAAATGAAACCGGGCC
GCAAGGGTATCAGCCTGAATCCGGAACAGTGGTCTCAACTGAAAGAACAAATTAGTGATATCGATGACGC
GGTTCGCAAGCTGGCGGCCGC
